>Addgene plasmid #53019 | pHL 1454 | addgene partial sequence | sequence record 84022 | AspTerm 5'-ACTGCTCACAAGAAAAAAGGCACG-3'
CCCTGTACGATTAAAGCTTCTATAAAACAGCGTGACGCTGTCGTCCTCTGGCTCTATCCCAGATGCCGTA
AAAACGCCCTGCATTGCTGGCGGTATACCAGACAGTATGACGAATATTGCGATGCCCAAGATAATCCTGG
ATAAGTCGCGTATCTATTCCCATATTCGCCAAAGCAAAACCACACGAATGGCGTAACATGTGCGGATGAA
TCTCCAGTGACAACCCGGCATTACCACCGGAAGTCGAGATAATATGGTAAAACTGTTGCCGAGAAAGCGG
ATTCCCCTTACGTGATAAAAATACCCACTCGCTCTCAGCATGCGGGTACGAAGTACGGATACTCAACCAG
TTTTTTAAAGCCTGAACTTCTTTATTCAATAGCGGGTGCGTTGTTGAAAAGCCTTTTTTTAATCGATGGA
TATATATACACTTTGCCTTAAGATCAATATCCGAAATCCTCAATCGACAAATTTCACTCGCCCGGAAACC
ATGAATAAAACAAAGCAAAGTCAGACAATAATTACGTGCTGCATGAGGCCCGGTATTTGCTGCTTTAAGG
AGTGATTCGATTTCACTATGGGTCAGGAAGTTCCTTTTTTTGTTATCAGCCTTATTCTTCATTTTTTTTC
CTCCTTACCCGGGAGTATCTTGTTATCCGCTCACAATGTCAATGTTATCCGCTCACATTTATGACGTCAG
GTGGCACTTTTCGGGGAAATGTGCGCGGAACCCCTATTTGTTTATTTTTCTAAATACATTCAAATATGTA
TCCGCTCATGAGACAATAACCCTGATAAATGCTTCAATAATATTGAAAAAGGAAGAGTATGAGTATTCAA
CATTTCCGTGTCGCCCTTATTCCCTTTTTTGCGGCATTTTGCCTTCCTGT
