[The description below was written by a language model from this plasmid's Addgene catalogue record.]
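Description:
pHL 1454 is a bacterial expression plasmid built for synthetic biology work in Escherichia coli. Its backbone is not identified in the record beyond being a lab-made vector, but the stated architecture is simple: an ampicillin resistance marker (AmpR) for selection, a ColE1 origin of replication that maintains the plasmid at high copy number, and a single expression cassette.

The cassette places the E. coli fimB gene under the PLlacO-1 promoter, a synthetic hybrid promoter that combines phage lambda PL promoter elements with lac operator sites, so that transcription is repressed by LacI and can be induced with IPTG in hosts that supply the repressor. Translation is driven by a defined ribosome binding site designated st7. It is listed in the tag field, but it is a translation initiation element upstream of the coding sequence rather than a protein fusion; its strength is not stated in the record. The transcription unit is closed by the Asp terminator. FimB is one of the site-specific recombinases that inverts the fimS DNA element controlling type 1 fimbriae expression, catalysing switching in both the ON-to-OFF and OFF-to-ON directions.

Together with the associated study on modulating the frequency and bias of stochastic switching, this arrangement suggests that the plasmid supplies a tunable level of FimB recombinase, allowing the rate of fim switch inversion, and hence phenotypic variation across a bacterial population, to be adjusted. No feature table or total plasmid size is given, so details beyond these named parts cannot be confirmed.
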