Addgene plasmid #53019: pHL 1454
Purpose: AmpR + PLlacO-1::RBS (st7) fimB::Asp terminator + ColE1
Depositing lab: Han Lim. Depositing organization: University of California, Berkeley. Publication: Modulating the frequency and bias of stochastic switching to control phenotypic variation. Hung M, Chang E, Hussein R, Frazier K, Shin JE, Sagawa S, Lim HN. Nat Commun. 2014 Aug 4;5:4574. doi: 10.1038/ncomms5574. PubMed 25087841.
Backbone
  Vector backbone: unknown
  Backbone manufacturer: Lim lab
  Vector type: Bacterial Expression, Synthetic Biology
Growth in bacteria
  Bacterial resistance: Ampicillin, 100 μg/mL
  Growth temperature: 37°C
  Growth strain: DH5alpha
  Copy number: High Copy
Gene/Insert
  Gene/Insert name: fimB
  Species: E.coli
  Promoter: pLlac0-1
  Tag / fusion protein: RBS(st7) (N terminal on insert)
  Cloning method: Unknown
  Sequencing primers: 5′ unknown; 3′ AspTerm ACTGCTCACAAGAAAAAAGGCACG
Terms and licenses: Academic/Nonprofit Terms; Industry Terms: Not Available to Industry
How to cite: pHL 1454 was a gift from Han Lim (Addgene plasmid # 53019 ; http://n2t.net/addgene:53019 ; RRID:Addgene_53019)
